>Addgene plasmid #128877 | pMV17 | addgene full sequence | sequence record 252811 | Addgene NGS Result
CGCAGCGAGTCAGTGAGCGAGGAAGCGGAAGAGCGCCCAATACGCAAACCGCCTCTCCCCGCGCGTTGGC
CGATTCATTAATGCAGCTGGCACGACAGGTTTCCCGACTGGAAAGCGGGCAGTGAGCGCAACGCAATTAA
TGTGAGTTAGCTCACTCATTAGGCACCCCAGGCTTTACACTTTATGCTTCCGGCTCGTATGTTGTGTGGA
ATTGTGAGCGGATAACAATTTCACACAGGAAACAGCTATGACCATGATTACGCCAAGCTTGCATGCAGGC
CTCTGGCAGTCGACGGGCCCGGTCTCTGTTCTAATGTTAATTCAGTAAATTTTCGATCTTGGGAAGAAAA
AAGCAGTAAGCGTGAAAAATCTAAAAGCTGATGTAGTAGAAGATCCTATTCTTTAACAAAGATTGACCTT
TTCTTTTTCTTCTTGGTTTGAGTAGAAAGGGGAAGGAAGAATACAAGAGAGAGGAGAAAAAGGAAGATAA
AAAGAGAGCGTGATATAAATGAATATATATTGAACAAGAGAGATTGGGAAGGAAAGGATCAAACAAACCC
AAAAATATTTCAAAAAGGAGAGAGAGAGGCGAGTTTGGTTTCAAAACGGTTTATTTATTTATGCAAGAGG
ACGTGGAAGAAAAAGAAGAAGGAAGAAAAAAATTTGAAAGAAAAAAACGCGTGGCGGGTAAAGAAGAAAA
TGGAAAATAGAGGCCGGGTGACAGAGAAATATTGAGGGTTAATTAGAAAGTATGTTAGGGTGAGGCATAT
GTTTTTAAGGGTTTTGAGCATACGAGACCGGGATCCGATATCTAGATGCATTCGCGAGGTACCGAGCTCG
AATTCACTGGCCGTCGTTTTACAACGTCGTGACTGGGAAAACCCTGGCGTTACCCAACTTAATCGCCTTG
CAGCACATCCCCCTTTCGCCAGCTGGCGTAATAGCGAAGAGGCCCGCACCGATCGCCCTTCCCAACAGTT
GCGCAGCCTGAATGGCGAATGGCGCCTGATGCGGTATTTTCTCCTTACGCATCTGTGCGGTATTTCACAC
CGCATATGGTGCACTCTCAGTACAATCTGCTCTGATGCCGCATAGTTAAGCCAGCCCCGACACCCGCCAA
CACCCGCTGACGCGCCCTGACGGGCTTGTCTGCTCCCGGCATCCGCTTACAGACAAGCTGTGACCGTCTC
CGGGAGCTGCATGTGTCAGAGGTTTTCACCGTCATCACCGAAACGCGCGAGACGAAAGGGCCTCGTGATA
CGCCTATTTTTATAGGTTAATGTCATGATAATAATGGTTTCTTAGACGTCAGGTGGCACTTTTCGGGGAA
ATGTGCGCGGAACCCCTATTTGTTTATTTTTCTAAATACATTCAAATATGTATCCGCTCATGAGACAATA
ACCCTGATAAATGCTTCAATAATATTGAAAAAGGAAGAGTATGAGTATTCAACATTTCCGTGTCGCCCTT
ATTCCCTTTTTTGCGGCATTTTGCCTTCCTGTTTTTGCTCACCCAGAAACGCTGGTGAAAGTAAAAGATG
CTGAAGATCAGTTGGGTGCACGAGTGGGTTACATCGAACTGGATCTCAACAGCGGTAAGATCCTTGAGAG
TTTTCGCCCCGAAGAACGTTTTCCAATGATGAGCACTTTTAAAGTTCTGCTATGTGGCGCGGTATTATCC
CGTATTGACGCCGGGCAAGAGCAACTCGGTCGCCGCATACACTATTCTCAGAATGACTTGGTTGAGTACT
CACCAGTCACAGAAAAGCATCTTACGGATGGCATGACAGTAAGAGAATTATGCAGTGCTGCCATAACCAT
GAGTGATAACACTGCGGCCAACTTACTTCTGACAACGATCGGAGGACCGAAGGAGCTAACCGCTTTTTTG
CACAACATGGGGGATCATGTAACTCGCCTTGATCGTTGGGAACCGGAGCTGAATGAAGCCATACCAAACG
ACGAGCGTGACACCACGATGCCTGTAGCAATGGCAACAACGTTGCGCAAACTATTAACTGGCGAACTACT
TACTCTAGCTTCCCGGCAACAATTAATAGACTGGATGGAGGCGGATAAAGTTGCAGGACCACTTCTGCGC
TCGGCCCTTCCGGCTGGCTGGTTTATTGCTGATAAATCTGGAGCCGGTGAGCGTGGATCTCGCGGTATCA
TTGCAGCACTGGGGCCAGATGGTAAGCCCTCCCGTATCGTAGTTATCTACACGACGGGGAGTCAGGCAAC
TATGGATGAACGAAATAGACAGATCGCTGAGATAGGTGCCTCACTGATTAAGCATTGGTAACTGTCAGAC
CAAGTTTACTCATATATACTTTAGATTGATTTAAAACTTCATTTTTAATTTAAAAGGATCTAGGTGAAGA
TCCTTTTTGATAATCTCATGACCAAAATCCCTTAACGTGAGTTTTCGTTCCACTGAGCGTCAGACCCCGT
AGAAAAGATCAAAGGATCTTCTTGAGATCCTTTTTTTCTGCGCGTAATCTGCTGCTTGCAAACAAAAAAA
CCACCGCTACCAGCGGTGGTTTGTTTGCCGGATCAAGAGCTACCAACTCTTTTTCCGAAGGTAACTGGCT
TCAGCAGAGCGCAGATACCAAATACTGTTCTTCTAGTGTAGCCGTAGTTAGGCCACCACTTCAAGAACTC
TGTAGCACCGCCTACATACCTCGCTCTGCTAATCCTGTTACCAGTGGCTGCTGCCAGTGGCGATAAGTCG
TGTCTTACCGGGTTGGACTCAAGACGATAGTTACCGGATAAGGCGCAGCGGTCGGGCTGAACGGGGGGTT
CGTGCACACAGCCCAGCTTGGAGCGAACGACCTACACCGAACTGAGATACCTACAGCGTGAGCTATGAGA
AAGCGCCACGCTTCCCGAAGGGAGAAAGGCGGACAGGTATCCGGTAAGCGGCAGGGTCGGAACAGGAGAG
CGCACGAGGGAGCTTCCAGGGGGAAACGCCTGGTATCTTTATAGTCCTGTCGGGTTTCGCCACCTCTGAC
TTGAGCGTCGATTTTTGTGATGCTCGTCAGGGGGGCGGAGCCTATGGAAAAACGCCAGCAACGCGGCCTT
TTTACGGTTCCTGGCCTTTTGCTGGCCTTTTGCTCACATGTTCTTTCCTGCGTTATCCCCTGATTCTGTG
GATAACCGTATTACCGCCTTTGAGTGAGCTGATACCGCTCGCCGCAGCCGAACGACCGAG
Features (pLannotate 1.2.2; 11 found; start..end, strand, type, name):
      4..31      +  rep_origin     RSF ori (fragment): Plasmids containing the RSF 1030 origin of replication can be propagated in E. coli cells that contain additional plasmids with compatible origins.
     33..125     +  CDS            lacI (fragment): lac repressor; lacI; The lac repressor binds to the lac operator to inhibit transcription in E. coli. This inhibition can be relieved by adding lactose or isopropyl-β-D-thiogalactopyranoside (IPTG).
    138..159     +  protein_bind   CAP binding site: CAP binding activates transcription in the presence of cAMP. E. coli catabolite activator protein
    174..204     +  promoter       lac promoter: promoter for the E. coli lac operon
    212..228     +  protein_bind   lac operator: The lac repressor binds to the lac operator to inhibit transcription in E. coli. This inhibition can be relieved by adding lactose or isopropyl-β-D-thiogalactopyranoside (IPTG). lac repressor encoded by lacI
    842..999     +  CDS            lacZα (fragment): LacZα fragment of β-galactosidase; lacZ fragment
   1005..1104    -  misc_feature   bom (fragment): basis of mobility region from pBR322
   1206..1241    -  CDS            rop (fragment): Rop protein, which maintains plasmids at low copy number; rop
   1336..1440    +  promoter       AmpR promoter: bla
   1441..2301    +  CDS            AmpR: β-lactamase; bla; confers resistance to ampicillin, carbenicillin, and related antibiotics
   2472..3060    +  rep_origin     ori: high-copy-number ColE1/pMB1/pBR322/pUC origin of replication
