[The description below was written by a language model from this plasmid's Addgene catalogue record and pLannotate feature annotations shown in this document.]
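Description:
pMV17 is a small part-donor plasmid from the COSPLAY toolbox, a modular system for combinatorial assembly of yeast expression plasmids. It is built on pUC57BsaI, a pUC57-derived cloning backbone, and has a total size of about 3.2 kb. It is not itself a yeast expression vector. The annotated features include no yeast origin, centromere or auxotrophic marker, so it replicates only in E. coli. There it is maintained by a high-copy ColE1/pUC-type origin and selected with ampicillin through the AmpR (β-lactamase) gene and its own promoter.

The payload is a 485 bp fragment of the Saccharomyces cerevisiae ACT1 (actin) promoter, commonly used as a constitutive promoter in budding yeast. It is catalogued as the "position 2" module of the toolbox. The insert is flanked by defined four-base junction sequences. Given the BsaI-named backbone, these presumably act as Type IIS (Golden Gate-style) overhangs that set the order and orientation in which the promoter joins neighbouring modules, although the record does not spell out the assembly mechanism.

The automated feature table does not annotate the promoter itself. It most likely lies in the unannotated stretch between the lac promoter/operator region and the lacZα fragment, which fits insertion into the pUC cloning site. The remaining annotations are short backbone remnants typical of pUC-family vectors and have no designed role here: lacI, rop, bom and RSF ori fragments, plus the CAP binding site. The plasmid is used to supply the ACT1 promoter when building custom yeast expression constructs.
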