Addgene plasmid #128877: pMV17
Purpose: Position 2 module- Act1 promoter
Depositing lab: Gilles Charvin. Depositing organization: Institut de Genetique et de Biologie Moleculaire et Cellulaire (IGBMC). Publication: COSPLAY: An expandable toolbox for combinatorial and swift generation of expression plasmids in yeast. Goulev Y, Matifas A, Heyer V, Reina-San-Martin B, Charvin G. PLoS One. 2019 Aug 28;14(8):e0220694. doi: 10.1371/journal.pone.0220694. eCollection 2019. PubMed 31461461.
Backbone
  Vector backbone: pUC57BsaI
  Backbone size w/o insert (bp): 2724
  Total vector size (bp): 3209
  Modifications to backbone: Insertion of TATG-Act1p-GAAC
  Vector type: Yeast Expression, Synthetic Biology
Growth in bacteria
  Bacterial resistance: Ampicillin, 100 μg/mL
  Growth temperature: 37°C
  Growth strain: DH5alpha
  Copy number: Unknown
Gene/Insert
  Gene/Insert name: Act1 promoter
  Species: S. cerevisiae (budding yeast)
  Insert size (bp): 485
Terms and licenses: Academic/Nonprofit Terms; Industry Terms: Not Available to Industry
Depositor comments: Please visit https://www.biorxiv.org/content/10.1101/630277v1 for BioRxiv preprint.
How to cite: pMV17 was a gift from Gilles Charvin (Addgene plasmid # 128877 ; http://n2t.net/addgene:128877 ; RRID:Addgene_128877)
